>Addgene plasmid #46769 | pcDNAI-GAL4-CREB | depositor full sequence | sequence record 66234 | pcDNAI-GAL4-CREB sequence 6206 bps
AAGCTTNNNNATGAAGCTACTGTCTTCTATCGAACAAGCATGCGATATTTGCCGACTTAAAAAGCTCAAG
TGCTCCAAAGAAAAACCGAAGTGCGCCAAGTGTCTGAAGAACAACTGGGAGTGTCGCTACTCTCCCAAAA
CCAAAAGGTCTCCGCTGACTAGGGCACATCTGACAGAAGTGGAATCAAGGCTAGAAAGACTGGAACAGCT
ATTTCTACTGATTTTTCCTCGAGAAGACCTTGACATGATTTTGAAAATGGATTCTTTACAGGATATAAAA
GCATTGTTAACAGGATTATTTGTACAAGATAATGTGAATAAAGATGCCGTCACAGATAGATTGGCTTCAG
TGGAGACTGATATGCCTCTAACATTGAGACAGCATAGAATAAGTGCGACATCATCATCGGAAGAGAGTAG
TAACAAAGGTCAAAGACAGTTGACTGTATCGCCGGAATTCGGATCCGACTCTGGAGCAGACAACCAGCAG
AGTGGAGATGCTGCTGTAACAGAAGCTGAAAGTCAACAAATGACAGTTCAAGCCCAGCCACAGATTGCCA
CATTAGCCCAGGTATCCATGCCAGCAGCTCATGCGACGTCATCTGCTCCCACTGTAACCTTAGTGCAGCT
GCCCAATGGGCAGACAGTCCAGGTCCATGGGGTCATCCAGGCGGCCCAGCCATCAGTTATTCAGTCTCCA
CAAGTCCAAACAGTTCAGTCTTCCTGTAAGGACTTAAAAAGACTTTTCTCCGGAACTCAGATTTCAACTA
TTGCAGAAAGTGAAGATTCACAGGAGTCTGTGGATAGTGTAACTGATTCCCAAAAACGAAGGGAAATCCT
TTCAAGGAGGCCTTCCTACAGGAAAATTTTGAATGACTTATCTTCTGATGCACCAGGGGTGCCAAGGATT
GAAGAAGAAAAATCAGAAGAAGAGACTTCAGCCCCTGCCATCACCACTGTAACAGTGCCAACCCCGATTT
ACCAAACTAGCAGTGGGCAGTATATTGCCATTACCCAGGGAGGAGCAATACAGCTGGCTAACAATGGTAC
CGATGGGGTACAGGGCCTGCAGACATTAACCATGACCAATGCAGCTGCCACTCAGCCGGGTACTACCATT
CTACAATATGCACAGACCACTGATGGACAGCAGATTCTAGTGCCCAGCAACCAAGTTGTTGTTCAAGCTG
CCTCTGGTGATGTACAAACATACCAGATTCGCACAGCACCCACTAGCACCATTGCCCCTGGAGTTGTTAT
GGCGTCCTCCCCAGCACTTCCTACACAGCCTGCTGAAGAAGCAGCACGAAAGAGAGAGGTTCGTCTAATG
AAGAACAGGGAAGCAGCAAGAGAATGTCGTAGAAAGAAGAAAGAATATGTGAAATGTTTAGAGAACAGAG
TGGCAGTGCTTGAAAACCAAAACAAAACATTGATTGAGGAGCTAAAAGCACTTAAGGACCTTTACTGCCA
CAAGTCAGATTAATTTGGGATCCACTAGTTCTAGAGGGCCCTATTCTATAGTGTCACCTAAATGCTAGAG
GATCTTTGTGAAGGAACCTTACTTCTGTGGTGTGACATAATTGGACAAACTACCTACAGAGATTTAAAGC
TCTAAGGTAAATATAAAATTTTTAAGTGTATAATGTGTTAAACTACTGATTCTAATTGTTTGTGTATTTT
AGATTCCAACCTATGGAACTGATGAATGGGAGCAGTGGTGGAATGCCTTTAATGAGGAAAACCTGTTTTG
CTCAGAAGAAATGCCATCTAGTGATGATGAGGCTACTGCTGACTCTCAACATTCTACTCCTCCAAAAAAG
AAGAGAAAGGTAGAAGACCCCAAGGACTTTCCTTCAGAATTGCTAAGTTTTTTGAGTCATGCTGTGTTTA
GTAATAGAACTCTTGCTTGCTTTGCTATTTACACCACAAAGGAAAAAGCTGCACTGCTATACAAGAAAAT
TATGGAAAAATATTTGATGTATAGTGCCTTGACTAGAGATCATAATCAGCCATACCACATTTGTAGAGGT
TTTACTTGCTTTAAAAAACCTCCCACACCTCCCCCTGAACCTGAAACATAAAATGAATGCAATTGTTGTT
GTTAACTTGTTTATTGCAGCTTATAATGGTTACAAATAAAGCAATAGCATCACAAATTTCACAAATAAAG
CATTTTTTTCACTGCATTCTAGTTGTGGTTTGTCCAAACTCATCAATGTATCTTATCATGTCTGGATCAT
CCCGCCATGGTATCAACGCCATATTTCTATTTACAGTAGGGACCTCTTCGTTGTGTAGGTACCGCTGTAT
TCCTAGGGAAATAGTAGAGGCACCTTGAACTGTCTGCATCAGCCATATAGCCCCCGCTGTTCGACTTACA
AACACAGGCACAGTACTGACAAACCCATACACCTCCTCTGAAATACCCATAGTTGCTAGGGCTGTCTCCG
AACTCATTACACCCTCCAAAGTCAGAGCTGTAATTTCGCCATCAAGGGCAGCGAGGGCTTCTCCAGATAA
AATAGCTTCTGCCGAGAGTCCCGTAAGGGTAGACACTTCAGCTAATCCCTCGATGAGGTCTACTAGAATA
GTCAGTGCGGCTCCCATTTTGAAAATTCACTTACTTGATCAGCTTCAGAAGATGGCGGAGGGCCTCCAAC
ACAGTAATTTTCCTCCCGACTCTTAAAATAGAAAATGTCAAGTCAGTTAAGCAGGAAGTGGACTAACTGA
CGCAGCTGGCCGTGCGACATCCTCTTTTAATTAGTTGCTAGGCAACGCCCTCCAGAGGGCGTGTGGTTTT
GCAAGAGGAAGCAAAAGCCTCTCCACCCAGGCCTAGAATGTTTCCACCCAATCATTACTATGACAACAGC
TGTTTTTTTTAGTATTAAGCAGAGGCCGGGGACCCCTGGGCCCGCTTACTCTGGAGAAAAAGAAGAGAGG
CATTGTAGAGGCTTCCAGAGGCAACTTGTCAAAACAGGACTGCTTCTATTTCTGTCACACTGTCTGGCCC
TGTCACAAGGTCCAGCACCTCCATACCCCCTTTAATAAGCAGTTTGGGAACGGGTGCGGGTCTTACTCCG
CCCATCCCGCCCCTAACTCCGCCCAGTTCCGCCCATTCTCCGCCCCATGGCTGACTAATTTTTTTTATTT
ATGCAGAGGCCGAGGCCGCCTCGGCCTCTGAGCTATTCCAGAAGTAGTGAGGAGGCTTTTTTGGAGGCCT
AGGCTTTTGCAAAAAGCTAATTCGGCGTAATCTGCTGCTTGCAAACAAAAAAACCACCGCTACCAGCGGT
GGTTTGTTTGCCGGATCAAGAGCTACCAACTCTTTTTCCGAAGGTAACTGGCTTCAGCAGAGCGCAGATA
CCAAATACTGTCCTTCTAGTGTAGCCGTAGTTAGGCCACCACTTCAAGAACTCTGTAGCACCGCCTACAT
ACCTCGCTCTGCTAATCCTGTTACCAGTGGCTGCTGCCAGTGGCGATAAGTCGTGTCTTACCGGGTTGGA
CTCAAGACGATAGTTACCGGATAAGGCGCAGCGGTCGGGCTGAACGGGGGGTTCGTGCACACAGCCCAGC
TTGGAGCGAACGACCTACACCGAACTGAGATACCTACAGCGTGAGCATTGAGAAAGCGCCACGCTTCCCG
AAGGGAGAAAGGCGGACAGGTATCCGGTAAGCGGCAGGGTCGGAACAGGAGAGCGCACGAGGGAGCTTCC
AGGGGGAAACGCCTGGTATCTTTATAGTCCTGTCGGGTTTCGCCACCTCTGACTTGAGCGTCGATTTTTG
TGATGCTCGTCAGGGGGGCGGAGCCTATGGAAAAACGCCAGCAACGCAAGCTAGCTTCTAGCTAGAAATT
GTAAACGTTAATATTTTGTTAAAATTCGCGTTAAATTTTTGTTAAATCAGCTCATTTTTTAACCAATAGG
CCGAAATCGGCAAAATCCCTTATAAATCAAAAGAATAGCCCGAGATAGGGT
[37 nt withheld, positions 3972-4008]
AAAGAACGTGGACTCCAACGTCAAAGGGCGAAAAACCGTCTATCAGGGCGATGGCC
[115 nt withheld, positions 4065-4179]
G
[144 nt withheld, positions 4181-4324]
ACCGTATAACGTGCTTTCCTCGTTG
[64 nt withheld, positions 4350-4413]
CTGGATTACCAAAGGGCCTCGTGATACGCCTATTTTTATAGGTTAATGTCATGATAATAATGGTTTCTTA
GACGTCAGGTGGCACTTTTCGGGGAAATGTGCGCGGAACCCCTATTTGTTTATTTTTCTAAATACATTCA
AATATGTATCCGCTCATGAGACAATAACCCTGATAAATGCTTCAATAATATTGAAAAAGGAAGAGTATGA
GTATTCAACATTTCCGTGTCGCCCTTATTCCCTTTTTTGCGGCATTTTGCCTTCCTGTTTTTGCTCACCC
AGAAACGCTGGTGAAAGTAAAAGATGCTGAAGATCAGTTGGGTGCACGAGTGGGTTACATCGAACTGGAT
CTCAACAGCGGTAAGATCCTTGAGAGTTTTCGCCCCGAAGAACGTTTTCCAATGATGAGCACTTTTAAAG
TTCTGCTATGTGGCGCGGTATTATCCCGTGTTGACGCCGGGCAAGAGCAACTCGGTCGCCGCATACACTA
TTCTCAGAATGACTTGGTTGAGTACTCACCAGTCACAGAAAAGCATCTTACGGATGGCATGACAGTAAGA
GAATTATGCAGTGCTGCCATAACCATGAGTGATAACACTGCGGCCAACTTACTTCTGACAACGATCGGAG
GACCGAAGGAGCTAACCGCTTTTTTGCACAACATGGGGGATCATGTAACTCGCCTTGATCGTTGGGAACC
GGAGCTGAATGAAGCCATACCAAACGACGAGCGTGACACCACGATGCCTGCAGCAATGGCAACAACGTTG
CGCAAACTATTAACTGGCGAACTACTTACTCTAGCTTCCCGGCAACAATTAATAGACTGGATGGAGGCGG
ATAAAGTTGCAGGACCACTTCTGCGCTCGGCCCTTCCGGCTGGCTGGTTTATTGCTGATAAATCTGGAGC
CGGTGAGCGTGGGTCTCGCGGTATCATTGCAGCACTGGGGCCAGATGGTAAGCCCTCCCGTATCGTAGTT
ATCTACACGACGGGGAGTCAGGCAACTATGGATGAACGAAATAGACAGATCGCTGAGATAGGTGCCTCAC
TGATTAAGCATTGGTAACTGTCAGACCAAGTTTACTCATATATACTTTAGATTGATTTAAAACTTCATTT
TTAATTTCTCTAGCGCGTTGACATTGATTATTGACTAGTTATTAATAGTAATCAATTACGGGGTCATTAG
TTCATAGCCCATATATGGAGTTCCGCGTTACATAACTTACGGTAAATGGCCCGCCTGGCTGACCGCCCAA
CGACCCCCGCCCATTGACGTCAATAATGACGTATGTTCCCATAGTAACGCCAATAGGGACTTTCCATTGA
CGTCAATGGGTGGACTATTTACGGTAAACTGCCCACTTGGCAGTACATCAAGTGTATCATATGCCAAGTA
CGCCCCCTATTGACGTCAATGACGGTAAATGGCCCGCCTGGCATTATGCCCAGTACATGACCTTATGGGA
CTTTCCTACTTGGCAGTACATCTACGTATTAGTCATCGCTATTACCATGGTGATGCGGTTTTGGCAGTAC
ATCAATGGGCGTGGATAGCGGTTTGACTCACGGGGATTTCCAAGTCTCCACCCCATTGACGTCAATGGGA
GTTTGTTTTGGCACCAAAATCAACGGGACTTTCCAAAATGTCGTAACAACTCCGCCCCATTGACGCAAAT
GGGCGGTAGGCGTGTACGGTGGGAGGTCTATATAAGCAGAGCTCTCTGGCTAACTAGAGAACCCACTGCT
TACTGGCTTATCGAAATTAATACGACTCACTATAGGGAGACCC
Features (pLannotate 1.2.2; 22 found; start..end, strand, type, name):
     11..451     +  CDS            GAL4 DNA binding domain: DNA binding domain of the GAL4 transcriptional activator; Saccharomyces cerevisiae GAL4 (truncated)
    467..1480    +  CDS            Creb1: CREB1_RAT - Also known as Creb-1. Experimental evidence at protein level: Swiss-Prot protein existence level 1. Phosphorylation-dependent transcription factor that stimulates transcription upon binding to the DNA cAMP response element (CRE), a sequence present in many viral and cellular promoters. Transcription activation is enhanced by the TORC coactivators which act independently of Ser-119 phosphorylation. Involved in different cellular processes including the synchronization of circadian rhythmicity and the differentiation of adipose cells (By similarity). From Rattus norvegicus (Rat).
   1487..1506    -  misc_feature   MCS (fragment): pBluescript multiple cloning site
   1515..1533    -  promoter       SP6 promoter: promoter for bacteriophage SP6 RNA polymerase
   1541..1615    +  CDS            small t antigen (fragment): SV40 (simian virus 40) small t antigen
   1617..1682    +  intron         small t intron: SV40 (simian virus 40) small t antigen intron
   1812..1832    +  CDS            SV40 NLS: nuclear localization signal of SV40 (simian virus 40) large T antigen
   1839..1973    +  CDS            LT_POVHA (fragment): Protein inferred from homology: Swiss-Prot protein existence level 3. Isoform large T antigen is a key early protein essential for both driving viral replication and inducing cellular transformation. Plays a role in viral genome replication by driving entry of quiescent cells into the cell cycle and by autoregulating the synthesis of viral early mRNA. Displays highly oncogenic activities by corrupting the host cellular checkpoint mechanisms that guard cell division and the transcription, replication, and repair of DNA. Participates in the modulation of cellular gene expression preceeding viral
   1998..2081    +  CDS            large T antigen (fragment): large T antigen from SV40 (simian virus 40)
   2104..2238    +  polyA_signal   SV40 poly(A) signal: SV40 polyadenylation signal
   2239..2607    -  CDS            VP2_POVMA (fragment): Experimental evidence at protein level: Swiss-Prot protein existence level 1. [Isoform VP3]: structural protein that resides within the core of the capsid surrounded by 72 VP1 pentamers. Following virus endocytosis and trafficking to the endoplasmic reticulum, VP2 and VP3 form oligomers and integrate into the endoplasmic reticulum membrane. Heterooligomer VP2-VP3 may create a viroporin for transporting the viral genome across the endoplasmic reticulum membrane to the cytoplasm. Nuclear entry of the viral DNA involves the selective exposure and importin recognition of VP2 or Vp3 nuclear localiz
   2975..3073    -  CDS            VP1_POVMP (fragment): Experimental evidence at protein level: Swiss-Prot protein existence level 1. Forms an icosahedral capsid with a T=7 symmetry and a 40 nm diameter. The capsid is composed of 72 pentamers linked to each other by disulfide bonds and associated with VP2 or VP3 proteins. Interacts with terminal alpha(2,3)-linked sialic acids on the cell surface to provide virion attachment to target cell. This attachment induces virion internalization predominantly through caveolin-mediated endocytosis. Once attached, the virion is internalized by caveolin- mediated endocytosis and traffics to the endoplasmic reti
   3084..3219    +  rep_origin     SV40 ori: SV40 origin of replication
   3245..3813    +  rep_origin     ori: high-copy-number ColE1/pMB1/pBR322/pUC origin of replication
   3846..4304    -  rep_origin     f1 ori (sequence partly withheld): f1 bacteriophage origin of replication; arrow indicates direction of (+) strand synthesis
   4292..4413    -  CDS            M13 gene IV (fragment) (sequence partly withheld): pIV; IV; phage assembly
   4515..4619    +  promoter       AmpR promoter: bla
   4620..5480    +  CDS            AmpR: β-lactamase; bla; confers resistance to ampicillin, carbenicillin, and related antibiotics
   5553..5932    +  enhancer       CMV enhancer: human cytomegalovirus immediate early enhancer
   5933..6136    +  promoter       CMV promoter: human cytomegalovirus (CMV) immediate early promoter
   6132..6165    +  LTR            5' LTR (truncated) (fragment): truncated 5' long terminal repeat (LTR) from HIV-1
   6181..6199    +  promoter       T7 promoter: promoter for bacteriophage T7 RNA polymerase
