[The description below was written by a language model from this plasmid's Addgene catalogue record and pLannotate feature annotations shown in this document.]
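Description:
pcDNAI-GAL4-CREB is a 6.2 kb mammalian expression plasmid built on the Invitrogen pcDNAI-AMP backbone. It is propagated in E. coli through a ColE1/pUC-type origin and selected with ampicillin via the β-lactamase gene; the catalogue lists it as low copy even though the annotated origin is of the high-copy family. An f1 origin allows single-stranded DNA production. An SV40 origin supports episomal replication in cells expressing large T antigen. Fragments of murine polyomavirus sequence annotated next to it as VP1/VP2 pieces are probably backbone remnants rather than functional genes.

The payload is a roughly 1.5 kb fusion inserted between HindIII and XbaI. It joins the DNA-binding domain of yeast GAL4 (residues 1–147) at the N terminus to the wild-type rat CREB1 coding sequence. Transcription is driven by the human CMV immediate-early enhancer and promoter. The transcript is processed using the SV40 small t intron and the SV40 polyadenylation signal downstream; the small t and large T antigen "CDS" fragments and NLS annotated in this region are simply parts of that SV40 processing cassette. T7 and SP6 promoters flank the insert and serve as sequencing primer sites and potentially for in vitro transcription. A short match to a truncated HIV-1 LTR just after the CMV promoter is a fragment with no stated role.

Tethering CREB to GAL4 binding sites lets its transactivation function be measured on a co-transfected GAL4-responsive reporter, independent of endogenous CRE-binding factors. The associated publication used this approach to study how phosphorylation by Ca2+/calmodulin-dependent protein kinases II and IV differentially regulates CREB activity, with this plasmid providing the wild-type CREB fusion.
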