Addgene plasmid #46769: pcDNAI-GAL4-CREB
Purpose: Expression of GAL4 fusion to wild type CREB
Depositing lab: Richard Maurer. Depositing organization: Oregon Health & Science University. Publication: Differential activation of CREB by Ca2+/calmodulin-dependent protein kinases type II and type IV involves phosphorylation of a site that negatively regulates activity. Sun P, Enslen H, Myung PS, Maurer RA. Genes Dev. 1994 Nov 1;8(21):2527-39. 10.1101/gad.8.21.2527 PubMed 7958915.
Backbone
  Vector backbone: pcDNAI-AMP
  Backbone manufacturer: Invitrogen
  Backbone size w/o insert (bp): 4767
  Total vector size (bp): 6206
  Vector type: Mammalian Expression
Growth in bacteria
  Bacterial resistance: Ampicillin, 100 μg/mL
  Growth temperature: 37°C
  Growth strain: DH5alpha
  Copy number: Low Copy
Gene/Insert
  Gene/Insert name: GAL4(1-147)-CREB
  Species: R. norvegicus (rat), S. cerevisiae (budding yeast)
  Insert size (bp): 1500
  GenBank ID: NM_001184062.1 NM_134443.1
  Entrez Gene: Creb1 (a.k.a. Creb); GAL4 (a.k.a. YPL248C, GAL81)
  Promoter: CMV
  Tag / fusion protein: GAL4 (N terminal on insert)
  Cloning method: Restriction Enzyme; 5′ cloning site HindIII (not destroyed); 3′ cloning site XbaI (not destroyed)
  Sequencing primers: 5′ T7; 3′ SP6
Resource information
  A portion of this plasmid was derived from a plasmid made by: The rat CREB coding sequence was obtained by PCR from mRNA. The GAL4(1-147) coding sequence was obtained from PG424 (Sadowski & Ptashne, Nucleic Acids Res. 17:7539, 1989) which was provided by Dr. Ptashne.
Terms and licenses: Academic/Nonprofit Terms; Industry Terms: Not Available to Industry
How to cite: pcDNAI-GAL4-CREB was a gift from Richard Maurer (Addgene plasmid # 46769 ; http://n2t.net/addgene:46769 ; RRID:Addgene_46769)
