>Addgene plasmid #46769 | pcDNAI-GAL4-CREB | addgene partial sequence | sequence record 67857 | Gal4_N_term
ATCGCCGGAATTCGGATCCGACTCTGGAGCAGACAACCAGCAGAGTGGAGATGCTGCTGTAACAGAAGCT
GAAAGTCAACAAATGACAGTTCAAGCCCAGCCACAGATTGCCACATTAGCCCAGGTATCCATGCCAGCAG
CTCATGCGACGTCATCTGCTCCCACTGTAACCTTAGTGCAGCTGCCCAATGGGCAGACAGTCCAGGTCCA
TGGGGTCATCCAGGCGGCCCAGCCATCAGTTATTCAGTCTCCACAAGTCCAAACAGTTCAGTCTTCCTGT
AAGGACTTAAAAAGACTTTTCTCCGGAACTCAGATTTCAACTATTGCAGAAAGTGAAGATTCACAGGAGT
CTGTGGATAGTGTAACTGATTCCCAAAAACGAAGGGAAATCCTTTCAAGGAGGCCTTCCTACAGGAAAAT
TTTGAATGACTTATCTTCTGATGCACCAGGGGTGCCAAGGATTGAAGAAGAAAAATCAGAAGAAGAGACT
TCAGCCCCTGCCATCACCACTGTAACAGTGCCAACCCCGATTTACCAAACTAGCAGTGGGCAGTATATTG
CCATTACCCAGGGAGGAGCAATACAGCTGGCTAACAATGGTACCGATGGGGTACAGGGCCTGCAGACATT
AACCATGACCAATGCAGCTGCCACTCAGCCGGGTACTACCATTCTACAATATGCACAGACCACTGATGGA
CAGCAGATTCTAGTGCCCAGCAACCAAGTTGTTGTTCAAGCTGCCTCTGGTGATGTACAAACATACCAGA
TTCGCACAGCACCCACTAGCACCATTGCCCCTGGAGTTGTTATGGCGTCCTCCCCAGCACTTCCTACACA
GCCTGCTGAAGAAGCAGCACGAAAGAGAGAGGTTCGTCTAATGAAGAACAGGGAAGCAGCAAGAGAATGT
C
